>Addgene plasmid #228150 | SP_A6 | addgene full sequence | sequence record 451776 | Addgene NGS Result
TCGGTCTCATATGATGCTTCCCCAATGGCTGTTGCTACTGTTCCTATTATTTTTCTTCTTGTTCTTGCTT
ACCCGTGGAGCCCCTTGAGACCAGACCAATAAAAAACGCCCGGCGGCAACCGAGCGTTCTGAACAAATCC
AGATGGAGTTCTGAGGTCATTACTGGATCTATCAACAGGAGTCCAAGCGAGCTCGATATCAAATTACGCC
CCGCCCTGCCACTCATCGCAGTACTGTTGTAATTCATTAAGCATTCTGCCGACATGGAAGCCATCACAAA
CGGCATGATGAACCTGAATCGCCAGCGGCATCAGCACCTTGTCGCCTTGCGTATAATATTTGCCCATGGT
GAAAACGGGGGCGAAGAAGTTGTCCATATTGGCCACGTTTAAATCAAAACTGGTGAAACTCACCCAGGGA
TTGGCTGAAACGAAAAACATATTCTCAATAAACCCTTTAGGGAAATAGGCCAGGTTTTCACCGTAACACG
CCACATCTTGCGAATATATGTGTAGAAACTGCCGGAAATCGTCGTGGTATTCACTCCAGAGCGATGAAAA
CGTTTCAGTTTGCTCATGGAAAACGGTGTAACAAGGGTGAACACTATCCCATATCACCAGCTCACCGTCT
TTCATTGCCATACGAAATTCCGGATGAGCATTCATCAGGCGGGCAAGAATGTGAATAAAGGCCGGATAAA
ACTTGTGCTTATTTTTCTTTACGGTCTTTAAAAAGGCCGTAATATCCAGCTGAACGGTCTGGTTATAGGT
ACATTGAGCAACTGACTGAAATGCCTCAAAATGTTCTTTACGATGCCATTGGGATATATCAACGGTGGTA
TATCCAGTGATTTTTTTCTCCATTTTAGCTTCCTTAGCTCCTGAAAATCTCGATAACTCAAAAAATACGC
CCGGTAGTGATCTTATTTCATTATGGTGAAAGTTGGAACCTCTTACGTGCCCGATCAATCATGACCAAAA
TCCCTTAACGTGAGTTTTCGTTCCACTGAGCGTCAGACCCCGTAGAAAAGATCAAAGGATCTTCTTGAGA
TCCTTTTTTTCTGCGCGTAATCTGCTGCTTGCAAACAAAAAAACCACCGCTACCAGCGGTGGTTTGTTTG
CCGGATCAAGAGCTACCAACTCTTTTTCCGAAGGTAACTGGCTTCAGCAGAGCGCAGATACCAAATACTG
TTCTTCTAGTGTAGCCGTAGTTAGGCCACCACTTCAAGAACTCTGTAGCACCGCCTACATACCTCGCTCT
GCTAATCCTGTTACCAGTGGCTGCTGCCAGTGGCGATAAGTCGTGTCTTACCGGGTTGGACTCAAGACGA
TAGTTACCGGATAAGGCGCAGCGGTCGGGCTGAACGGGGGGTTCGTGCACACAGCCCAGCTTGGAGCGAA
CGACCTACACCGAACTGAGATACCTACAGCGTGAGCTATGAGAAAGCGCCACGCTTCCCGAAGGGAGAAA
GGCGGACAGGTATCCGGTAAGCGGCAGGGTCGGAACAGGAGAGCGCACGAGGGAGCTTCCAGGGGGAAAC
GCCTGGTATCTTTATAGTCCTGTCGGGTTTCGCCACCTCTGACTTGAGCGTCGATTTTTGTGATGCTCGT
CAGGGGGGCGGAGCCTATGGAAAAACGCCAGCAACGCGGCCTTTTTACGGTTCCTGGCCTTTTGCTGGCC
TTTTGCTCACATGTTCTTTCCTGCGTTATCCCCTGATTCTGTGGATAACCGTAG
Features (pLannotate 1.2.2; 4 found; start..end, strand, type, name):
     99..133     -  terminator     lambda t0 terminator: minimal transcription terminator from phage lambda (Scholtissek and Grosse, 1987)
    207..863     -  CDS            cat: CAT_ECOLX - Experimental evidence at protein level: Swiss-Prot protein existence level 1. This enzyme is an effector of chloramphenicol resistance in bacteria. From Escherichia coli. This protein is used as a marker in many commonly used cloning vectors, such as pACYC184.
    864..961     -  promoter       cat promoter: promoter of the E. coli cat gene encoding chloramphenicol acetyltransferase
   1045..1633    +  rep_origin     ori: high-copy-number ColE1/pMB1/pBR322/pUC origin of replication
