[The description below was written by a language model from this plasmid's Addgene catalogue record and pLannotate feature annotations shown in this document.]
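Description:
SP_A6 is a small (about 1.7 kb) synthetic-biology part plasmid built on pYTK001, the part-entry vector of the MoClo Yeast Toolkit. It is a storage and donor vector for *E. coli* rather than an expression construct. The feature table shows only bacterial maintenance elements: a high-copy ColE1/pUC-type origin of replication and a chloramphenicol acetyltransferase (cat) gene with its native promoter, followed by a minimal phage lambda t0 terminator. These account for propagation and chloramphenicol selection. No yeast origin, yeast marker, promoter or terminator for the insert is annotated, as expected for a part that works only after assembly into a larger transcription unit.

The payload is a short sequence encoding the secretion signal peptide of the human COLL1 protein (UniProt A2RUU4), with the insert name giving the range 0-23. It is codon optimised for *Saccharomyces cerevisiae*. The automated annotation did not pick up this insert, so its exact position and flanking sequences are not shown in the table. According to the record, BsaI sites allow its release in Golden Gate reactions, and it is formatted as a "3a*" part, a variant of the toolkit's type 3a position, which lies at the N-terminal end of the coding sequence.

In use, the signal peptide is combined with promoters, coding sequences and terminators from the Yeast Toolkit in combinatorial Golden Gate assemblies, where it directs a downstream recombinant protein into the yeast secretory pathway. The associated work concerns high-throughput optimisation of protein secretion in yeast with an engineered biosensor. The naming suggests this plasmid is one member of a signal-peptide collection screened to find leaders that suit a given cargo.
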