Addgene plasmid #228150: SP_A6
Purpose: Plasmid contains the secretion signal peptide sequence of the human COLL1 gene for use in Combinatorial Golden Gate Assembly (BsaI restriction sites).
Depositing lab: Joseph Brock. Depositing organization: Australian National University. Publication: High-throughput optimisation of protein secretion in yeast via an engineered biosensor. Cleaver A, Luo R, Smith OB, Murphy L, Schwessinger B, Brock J. Trends Biotechnol. 2025 Apr;43(4):838-867. doi: 10.1016/j.tibtech.2024.11.010. Epub 2024 Dec 13. PubMed 39674781.
Backbone
  Vector backbone: pYTK001
  Backbone manufacturer: John Dueber, Addgene plasmid #65108
  Vector type: Synthetic Biology
Growth in bacteria
  Bacterial resistance: Chloramphenicol, 25 μg/mL
  Growth temperature: 37°C
  Growth strain: DH5alpha
  Copy number: High Copy
Gene/Insert
  Gene/Insert name: sp_A2RUU4_COLL1_HUMAN:0-23 (alt name: Uniprot: A2RUU4)
  Species: H. sapiens (human)
  Cloning method: Golden Gate
Terms and licenses: Academic/Nonprofit Terms; Industry Terms: Not Available to Industry
Depositor comments: Signal peptides direct recombinant protein secretion in yeast. Codon optimised for expression in S. cerevisiae. This part is designed for use with components from the MoClo Yeast Toolkit (Lee et al. 2015). This insert is a 3a* component, see Williams et al. 2024 for more detail.
How to cite: SP_A6 was a gift from Joseph Brock (Addgene plasmid # 228150 ; http://n2t.net/addgene:228150 ; RRID:Addgene_228150)
